>Addgene plasmid #245695 | pICSL41308_CP | addgene full sequence | sequence record 495761 | Addgene NGS Result
GTGGCTCTTCAGTGGACGAAAGGGCCTCGTGATACGCCTATTTTTATAGGTTAATGTCATGATAATAATG
GTTTCTTAGACGTCAGGTGGCACTTTTCGGGGAAATGTGCGCGGAACCCCTATTTGTTTATTTTTCTAAA
TACATTCAAATATGTATCCGCTCATGAGACAATAACCCTGATAAATGCTTCAATAATATTGAAAAAGGAA
GAGTATGCGCTCACGCAACTGGTCCAGAACCTTGACCGAACGCAGCGGTGGTAACGGCGCAGTGGCGGTT
TTCATGGCTTGTTATGACTGTTTTTTTTTGGGGTACAGTCTATGCCTCGGGCATCCAAGCAGCAAGCGCG
TTACGCCGTGGGTCGATGTTTGATGTTATGGAGCAGCAACGATGTTACGCAGCAGGGCAGTCGCCCTAAA
ACAAAGTTAAACATCATGAGGGAAGCGGTGATCGCCGAAGTATCGACTCAACTATCAGAGGTAGTTGGCG
TCATCGAGCGCCATCTCGAACCGACGTTGCTGGCCGTACATTTGTACGGCTCCGCAGTGGATGGCGGCCT
GAAGCCACACAGCGATATTGATTTGCTGGTTACGGTGACCGTAAGGCTTGATGAAACAACGCGGCGAGCT
TTGATCAACGACCTTTTGGAAACTTCGGCTTCCCCTGGAGAGAGCGAGATTCTCCGCGCTGTAGAAGTCA
CCATTGTTGTGCACGACGACATCATTCCGTGGCGTTATCCAGCTAAGCGCGAACTGCAATTTGGAGAATG
GCAGCGCAATGACATTCTTGCAGGTATCTTCGAGCCAGCCACGATCGACATTGATCTGGCTATCTTGCTG
ACAAAAGCAAGAGAACATAGCGTTGCCTTGGTAGGTCCAGCGGCGGAGGAACTCTTTGATCCGGTTCCTG
AACAGGATCTATTTGAGGCGCTAAATGAAACCTTAACGCTATGGAACTCGCCGCCCGACTGGGCTGGCGA
TGAGCGAAATGTAGTGCTTACGTTGTCCCGCATTTGGTACAGCGCAGTAACCGGCAAAATCGCGCCGAAG
GATGTCGCTGCCGACTGGGCAATGGAGCGCCTGCCGGCCCAGTATCAGCCCGTCATACTTGAAGCTAGAC
AGGCTTATCTTGGACAAGAAGAAGATCGCTTGGCCTCGCGCGCAGATCAGTTGGAAGAATTTGTCCATTA
CGTAAAAGGCGAGATCACCAAGGTAGTCGGCAAATAACTGTCAGACCAAGTTTACTCATATATACTTTAG
ATTGATTTAAAACTTCATTTTTAATTTAAAAGGATCTAGGTGAAGATCCTTTTTGATAATCTCATGACCA
AAATCCCTTAACGTGAGTTTTCGTTCCACTGAGCGTCAGACCCCGTAGAAAAGATCAAAGGATCTTCTTG
AGATCCTTTTTTTCTGCGCGTAATCTGCTGCTTGCAAACAAAAAAACCACCGCTACCAGCGGTGGTTTGT
TTGCCGGATCAAGAGCTACCAACTCTTTTTCCGAAGGTAACTGGCTTCAGCAGAGCGCAGATACCAAATA
CTGTTCTTCTAGTGTAGCCGTAGTTAGGCCACCACTTCAAGAACTCTGTAGCACCGCCTACATACCTCGC
TCTGCTAATCCTGTTACCAGTGGCTGCTGCCAGTGGCGATAAGTCGTGTCTTACCGGGTTGGACTCAAGA
CGATAGTTACCGGATAAGGCGCAGCGGTCGGGCTGAACGGGGGGTTCGTGCACACAGCCCAGCTTGGAGC
GAACGACCTACACCGAACTGAGATACCTACAGCGTGAGCTATGAGAAAGCGCCACGCTTCCCGAAGGGAG
AAAGGCGGACAGGTATCCGGTAAGCGGCAGGGTCGGAACAGGAGAGCGCACGAGGGAGCTTCCAGGGGGA
AACGCCTGGTATCTTTATAGTCCTGTCGGGTTTCGCCACCTCTGACTTGAGCGTCGATTTTTGTGATGCT
CGTCAGGGGGGCGGAGCCTATGGAAAAACGCCAGCAACGCGGCCTTTTTACGGTTCCTGGCCTTTTGCTG
GCCTTTTGCTCACATGTTCTTTCCTGCGTTATCCCCTGATTCTGTGGATAACCGTATTACCGCCTTTGAG
TGAGCTGATACCGCTCGCCGCAGCCGAACGACCGAGCGCAGCGAGTCAGTGAGCGAGGAAGCGGAAGAGC
GCCCAATACGCAAACCGCCTCTCCCCGCGCGTTGGCCGATTCATTAATCACTCTGTGGTCTCAAATGTTG
TCTTCGCAGCTGGCACCAATACGCAAACCGCCTCTCCCCGCGCGTTGGCCGATTCATTAATGCAGCTGGC
ACGACAGGTTTCCCGACTGGAAAGCGGGCAGTGAGCGCAACGCAATTAATGTGAGTTAGCTCACTCATTA
GGCACCCCAGGCTTTACACTTTATGCTTCCGGCTCGTATGTTGTGTGGAATTGTGAGCGGATAACAATTT
CACACATACTAGAGAAAGAGGAGAAATACTAGAATGAGCGTGATCGCTAAGCAGATGACCTACAAGGTGT
ACATGAGCGGAACTGTGAACGGTCACTACTTCGAGGTTGAGGGTGATGGTAAGGGTAAGCCTTATGAGGG
TGAGCAGACTGTGAAGCTTACTGTGACTAAGGGTGGTCCTCTTCCTTTCGCTTGGGATATTTTGTCTCCT
CAGTGCCAGTACGGTAGCATCCCTTTCACTAAGTACCCTGAGGATATCCCTGATTACGTGAAGCAGTCTT
TCCCAGAGGGTTACACCTGGGAGAGGATCATGAATTTCGAGGATGGTGCTGTGTGCACCGTGAGCAACGA
TTCTTCTATTCAGGGAAACTGCTTCATCTACCACGTGAAGTTCTCCGGTCTGAACTTCCCTCCTAATGGT
CCTGTGATGCAGAAGAAAACTCAGGGTTGGGAGCCTAACACCGAGAGGCTTTTTGCTAGGGATGGTATGC
TGCTGGGTAACAACTTCATGGCTCTGAAGCTTGAGGGTGGTGGACATTACCTTTGCGAGTTCAAGACCAC
TTACAAGGCTAAGAAACCTGTGAAGATGCCTGGTTACCACTATGTGGATAGAAAGCTGGATGTGACCAAC
CACAACAAGGATTACACCAGCGTTGAGCAGTGCGAGATCTCTATTGCTAGAAAGCCTGTGGTGGCTTAGG
CTTCGCTGATAGTGCTAGTGTAGATCGCTACTAGAGCCAGGCATCAAATAAAACGAAAGGCTCAGTCGAA
AGACTGGGCCTTTCGTTTTATCTGTTGTTTGTCGGTGAACGCTCTCTACTAGAGTCACACTGGCTCACCT
TCGGGTGGGCCTTTCTGCGTTTATAACAGACAAGCTGTGACGAAGACAAGCTTTGAGACCACGAA
Features (pLannotate 1.2.2; 13 found; start..end, strand, type, name):
    110..214     +  promoter       AmpR promoter: bla
    205..285     -  CDS            int (fragment): INT2_ECOLX - Protein inferred from homology: Swiss-Prot protein existence level 3. Putative integrase believed to be involved in the insertion of antibiotic resistance genes into plasmids and transposons. From Escherichia coli.
    373..429     +  CDS            GmR (fragment): gentamycin acetyltransferase; aacC1; confers resistance to gentamycin
    436..1224    +  CDS            aadA: S3AD_ECOLX - Experimental evidence at protein level: Swiss-Prot protein existence level 1. Mediates bacterial resistance to the antibiotics streptomycin and spectinomycin. From Escherichia coli.
   1398..1986    +  rep_origin     ori: high-copy-number ColE1/pMB1/pBR322/pUC origin of replication
   2169..2218    +  CDS            lacI (fragment): lac repressor; lacI; The lac repressor binds to the lac operator to inhibit transcription in E. coli. This inhibition can be relieved by adding lactose or isopropyl-β-D-thiogalactopyranoside (IPTG).
   2256..2344    +  CDS            lacI (fragment): lac repressor; lacI; The lac repressor binds to the lac operator to inhibit transcription in E. coli. This inhibition can be relieved by adding lactose or isopropyl-β-D-thiogalactopyranoside (IPTG).
   2357..2378    +  protein_bind   CAP binding site: CAP binding activates transcription in the presence of cAMP. E. coli catabolite activator protein
   2393..2423    +  promoter       lac promoter: promoter for the E. coli lac operon
   2431..2447    +  protein_bind   lac operator: The lac repressor binds to the lac operator to inhibit transcription in E. coli. This inhibition can be relieved by adding lactose or isopropyl-β-D-thiogalactopyranoside (IPTG). lac repressor encoded by lacI
   2484..3146    +  CDS            amilCP: amilCP is a fluorescent protein published in 2008, derived from Acropora millepora. It is reported to be a tetramer.
   3195..3266    +  terminator     rrnB T1 terminator: transcription terminator T1 from the E. coli rrnB gene
   3282..3309    +  terminator     T7Te terminator: phage T7 early transcription terminator
