[The description below was written by a language model from this plasmid's Addgene catalogue record and pLannotate feature annotations shown in this document.]
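Description:
pICSL41308_CP is an empty Level 0 acceptor plasmid for Golden Gate/MoClo modular cloning, built on the pICH41308 backbone and intended for making coding-sequence modules that include their own stop codon. It is a small, high-copy E. coli plasmid (about 3.4 kb in the sequenced record, made up of a 2,247 bp backbone plus a 1,106 bp synthetic dropout cassette). It replicates from a ColE1/pUC-type origin and is selected with spectinomycin through the aadA aminoglycoside adenylyltransferase gene. An AmpR (bla) promoter is annotated upstream of aadA. The short integrase and gentamicin acetyltransferase fragments annotated next to aadA are most likely remnants of the integron context from which the marker was derived, not functional genes.

The cloning position is occupied by a negative-selection cassette in which the lac promoter, with its CAP binding site and lac operator, drives amilCP, the purple chromoprotein from Acropora millepora. The cassette is closed by the rrnB T1 and T7Te terminators. According to the record, parts are inserted through flanking BpiI sites, which are destroyed in the process. The incoming coding sequence replaces the amilCP cassette, so correct clones give white colonies while colonies carrying uncut acceptor stay purple. The resulting module carries the AATG and GCTT fusion overhangs of the MoClo syntax for a complete CDS, allowing it to be used in later Golden Gate assemblies. Internal BsaI and BpiI sites were removed by point mutation so that the type IIS enzymes cut only at the intended junctions. The plasmid belongs to a set of plant Golden Gate parts and Level 0/Level 1 acceptors.
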