Addgene plasmid #245695: pICSL41308_CP
Purpose: (Empty Backbone) Level 0 Golden Gate Coding Sequence (WITH stop codon) acceptor with AmilCP negative selection cassette AATG - GCTT
Depositing lab: Mark Youles. Depositing organization: Sainsbury Laboratory, Norwich.
Backbone
  Vector backbone: pICH41308
  Backbone size (bp): 2247
  Vector type: Synthetic Biology
  Selectable markers: Amil CP purple chromoprotein for purple/white negative selection
Growth in bacteria
  Bacterial resistance: Spectinomycin, 50 μg/mL
  Growth temperature: 37°C
  Growth strain: DH5alpha
  Copy number: High Copy
Gene/Insert
  Gene/Insert name: None
  Mutation: BsaI/BpiI sites removed by point-mutation
Terms and licenses: Academic/Nonprofit Terms; Industry Terms: Not Available to Industry
Depositor comments: Level 0 Acceptor for making coding sequence modules used for GoldenGate assemblies using the MoClo overhang syntax. Plant Golden-gate Promoters, Terminators and Level0/Level1 cloning acceptors. Insert Size: 1106, Species: Synthetic. 5' Cloning Site: BpiI (Destroyed), 3' Cloning Site: BpiI (Destroyed).
How to cite: pICSL41308_CP was a gift from Mark Youles (Addgene plasmid # 245695 ; http://n2t.net/addgene:245695 ; RRID:Addgene_245695)
